>Addgene plasmid #170415 | pBEL1866 | addgene full sequence | sequence record 333956 | Addgene NGS Result
GATCAAGAGCTACCAACTCTTTTTCCGAAGGTAACTGGCTTCAGCAGAGCGCAGATACCAAATACTGTCC
TTCTAGTGTAGCCGTAGTTAGGCCACCACTTCAAGAACTCTGTAGCACCGCCTACATACCTCGCTCTGCT
AATCCTGTTACCAGTGGCTGCTGCCAGTGGCGATAAGTCGTGTCTTACCGGGTTGGACTCAAGACGATAG
TTACCGGATAAGGCGCAGCGGTCGGGCTGAACGGGGGGTTCGTGCACACAGCCCAGCTTGGAGCGAACGA
CCTACACCGAACTGAGATACCTACAGCGTGAGCTATGAGAAAGCGCCACGCTTCCCGAAGGGAGAAAGGC
GGACAGGTATCCGGTAAGCGGCAGGGTCGGAACAGGAGAGCGCACGAGGGAGCTTCCAGGGGGAAACGCC
TGGTATCTTTATAGTCCTGTCGGGTTTCGCCACCTCTGACTTGAGCGTCGATTTTTGTGATGCTCGTCAG
GGGGGCGGAGCCTATGGAAAAACGCCAGCAACGCGGCCTTTTTACGGTTCCTGGCCTTTTGCTGGCCTTT
TGCTCACATGTTCTTTCCTGCGTTATCCCCTGATTCTGTGGATAACCGTATTACCGCCTTTGAGTGAGCT
GATACCGCTCGCCGCAGCCGAACGACCGAGCGCAGCGAGTCAGTGAGCGAGGAAGCGGAAGAGCGCCTGA
TGCGGTATTTTCTCCTTACGCATCTGTGCGGTATTTCACACCGCAATGGTGCACTCTCAGTACAATCTGC
TCTGATGCCGCATAGTTAAGCCAGTATACACTCCGCTATCGCTACGTGACTGGGTCATGGCTGCGCCCCG
ACACCCGCCAACACCCGCTGACGCGCCCTGACGGGCTTGTCTGCTCCCGGCATCCGCTTACAGACAAGCT
GTGACCGTCTCCGGGAGCTGCATGTGTCAGAGGTTTTCACCGTCATCACCGAAACGCGCGAGGCAGCTGC
GGTAAAGCTCATCAGCGTGGTCGTGAAGCGATTCACAGATGTCTGCCTGTTCATCCGCGTCCAGCTCGTT
GAGTTTCTCCAGAAGCGTTAATGTCTGGCTTCTGATAAAGCGGGCCATGTTAAGGGCGGTTTTTTCCTGT
TTGGTCACTGATGCCTCCGTGTAAGGGGGATTTCTGTTCATGGGGGTAATGATACCGATGAAACGAGAGA
GGATGCTCACGATACGGGTTACTGATGATGAACATGCCCGGTTACTGGAACGTTGTGAGGGTAAACAACT
GGCGGTATGGATGCGGCGGGACCAGAGAAAAATCACTCAGGGTCAATGCCAGCGCTTCGTTAATACAGAT
GTAGGTGTTCCACAGGGTAGCCAGCAGCATCCTGCGATGCAGATCCGGAACATAATGGTGCAGGGCGCTG
ACTTCCGCGTTTCCAGACTTTACGAAACACGGAAACCGAAGACCATTCATGTTGTTGCTCAGGTCGCAGA
CGTTTTGCAGCAGCAGTCGCTTCACGTTCGCTCGCGTATCGGTGATTCATTCTGCTAACCAGTAAGGCAA
CCCCGCCAGCCTAGCCGGGTCCTCAACGACAGGAGCACGATCATGCGCACCCGTGGCCAGGACCCAACGC
TGCCCGAGATCTCGATCCCGCGAAATTAATACGACTCACTATAGGGAGACCACAACGGTTTCCCTCTAGA
AATAATTTTGTTTAACTTTAAGAAGGAGATATACATATGGCTCTTAACACACCACAAATTACGCCGACAA
AAAAGATAACAGTGAGGGCAATCGGCGAGGAACTGCCGCGTGGTGATTACCAACGTTGCCCGCAATGTGA
CATGCTGTTTAGCCTGCCCGAGATAAATTCTCATCAAAGTGCCTATTGTCCGCGCTGTCAGGCAAAAATT
CGTGACGGGCGCGACTGGTCGCTAACGCGCCTGGCGGCAATGGCCTTCACCATGCTGTTGCTTATGCCGT
TTGCCTGGGGCGAACCGCTGTTGCATATCTGGCTGTTAGGCATTCGTATTGACGCCAACGTTATGCAAGG
CATCTGGCAAATGACCAAACAGGGCGATGCGATAACGGGGTCGATGGTCTTTTTCTGCGTTATTGGTGCC
CCGCTCATTCTGGTGACCTCCATAGCTTATTTATGGTTTGGTAACCGACTGGGAATGAATTTACGTCCGG
TACTGCTGATGCTTGAGCGACTTAAAGAGTGGGTAATGCTCGATATCTACCTGGTCGGCATTGGCGTTGC
TTCTATAAAGGTACAGGATTATGCCCATATCCAGGCTGGTGTCGGCTTGTTCTCTTTTGTGGCGTTGGTG
ATTTTAACGACGGTGACGTTGTCACATCTTAATGTCGAAGAACTGTGGGAGCGATTTTATCCGCAGCGCC
CCGCTACGCGTAGGGACGAGAAACTTCGTGTCTGCCTAGGGTGCCATTTTACCGGCTATCCAGATCAGCG
TGGTCGCTGCCCGCGTTGCCATATCCCGCTACGCCTGCGTCGCCGTCATAGTCTGCAAAAATGCTGGGCG
GCGCTGTTAGCGTCAATCGTTTTATTGTTACCTGCCAACCTGTTGCCTATTTCTATCATTTATCTGAACG
GAGGACGGCAGGAAGATACAATTCTTTCCGGAATTATGTCGCTGGCAAGTAGCAACATTGCGGTTGCAGG
AATCGTGTTTATCGCCAGTATTCTGGTCCCGTTTACTAAAGTGATCGTCATGTTCACTTTACTGTTGAGC
ATTCATTTTAAATGCCAGCAAGGTTTACGCACACGCATTCTGTTACTGCGGATGGTGACCTGGATTGGTC
GCTGGTCGATGCTCGACCTGTTTGTCATATCTTTAACCATGTCGCTGATTAATCGCGATCAGATCCTCGC
TTTTACTATGGGACCGGCTGCGTTTTATTTCGGCGCAGCGGTAATTTTGACTATTCTTGCTGTGGAATGG
CTGGACAGCCGCTTACTTTGGGATGCACATGAGTCAGGAAACGCCCGCTTCGACGACTGAAGCGCAGATT
AAAAATAAACGCCGTATCTCACCTTTCTGGCTGCTGCCGTTCATCGCGCTAATGATTGCCAGTTGGCTGA
TTTGGGACAGTTATCAGGACCGGGGTAATACCGTCACCATCGACTTTATGTCGGCGGATGGTATTGTTCC
AGGCCGTACGCCTGTTCGTTATCAGGGCGTTGAAGTCGGAACAGTGCAGGACATCAGCCTCAGCGACGAT
CTTCGTAAGATTGAAGTCAAGGTCAGCATCAAGTCCGATATGAAAGATGCGCTGCGCGAAGAGACTCAGT
TCTGGCTGGTGACGCCAAAAGCATCGTTGGCAGGTGTCTCCGGGCTGGACGCCCTCGTCGGTGGGAACTA
TATCGGCATGATGCCCGGGAAAGGTAAAGAGCAGGATCACTTTGTCGCACTCGATACCCAACCGAAATAT
CGGCTGGACAATGGCGATCTGATGATCCACCTGCAAGCCCCCGATCTCGGTTCGCTGAACAGCGGTTCAT
TGGTCTATTTCCGCAAGATCCCGGTGGGAAAAGTCTACGACTATGCCATCAATCCCAACAAGCAAGGCGT
GGTGATTGATGTCCTGATCGAGCGGCGTTTTACCGATCTGGTGAAAAAAGGTAGCCGTTTCTGGAACGTT
TCCGGCGTTGATGCCAACGTCAGTATCAGTGGCGCGAAGGTGAAACTGGAAAGCTTGGCGGCACTGGTTA
ACGGTGCGATTGCCTTCGATTCACCAGAAGAGTCGAAACCTGCCGAGGCGGAAGATACCTTTGGTCTGTA
TGAAGATCTGGCCCACAGCCAGCGTGGCGTAATAATAAAACTGGAACTGCCGAGTGGGGCCGGATTAACC
GCCGACTCGACGCCGTTAATGTATCAGGGGCTGGAAGTCGGACAGCTGACTAAACTGGATTTAAATCCTG
GTGGTAAAGTCACAGGGGAAATGACCGTTGATCCCAGCGTCGTTACCCTGCTTCGTGAAAATACCCGCAT
CGAATTACGCAACCCGAAATTATCCCTTAGCGATGCTAATCTCAGCGCCCTGCTGACCGGCAAAACCTTC
GAGCTGGTGCCCGGCGATGGCGAGCCACGCAAAGAATTCGTTGTTGTGCCAGGCGAAAAAGCACTGCTGC
ATGAACCTGATGTTCTGACGCTGACCCTGACCGCGCCGGAAAGTTACGGTATTGATGCGGGTCAGCCGCT
CATTCTTCACGGCGTGCAGGTAGGCCAGGTTATCGATCGTAAACTCACCAGCAAAGGCGTCACCTTTACC
GTCGCCATCGAGCCTCAGCATCGCGAACTGGTAAAAGGCGATAGCAAATTTGTCGTCAACAGCCGTGTCG
ATGTGAAGGTGGGGCTGGATGGCGTTGAGTTTCTCGGTGCCAGCGCCTCAGAATGGATCAATGGCGGGAT
ACGTATTCTGCCGGGCGATAAAGGTGAGATGAAAGCCAGCTATCCACTGTATGCCAATTTGGAAAAAGCG
CTGGAGAACAGCCTTAGCGATTTACCCACCACAACCGTGAGTTTGAGTGCAGAGACGCTGCCGGATGTGC
AGGCAGGATCGGTAGTGCTGTACCGTAAATTTGAAGTTGGTGAAGTGATTACCGTGCGTCCGCGAGCTAA
CGCGTTTGATATCGATCTGCATATTAAGCCGGAGTATCGCAACCTTCTGACCAGCAATAGCGTGTTCTGG
GCAGAAGGCGGGGCGAAAGTTCAGCTGAATGGTAGTGGTCTGACCGTACAGGCATCCCCGAATTCCAGAG
CATTAAAGGGAGCCATTAGCTTCGACAACCTCAGCGGTGCCAGCGCCAGTCAGCGTAAAGGCGATAAGCG
TATTCTGTATGCTTCCGAAACAGCGGCCCGTGCGGTTGGCGGGCAGATTACGCTTCACGCTTTCGATGCC
GGAAAACTGGCGGTCGGGATGCCAATTCGCTATCTCGGTATTGATATCGGGCAAATCCAGACGCTGGATC
TGATTACCGCACGCAATGAAGTACAGGCAAAGGCGGTACTTTACCCGGAATATGTCCAGACCTTTGCTCG
CGGTGGTACGCGCTTCTCAGTGGTCACACCGCAAATTTCGGCAGCTGGCGTTGAGCATCTTGATACTATC
CTCCAGCCGTATATCAACGTCGAACCAGGCCGGGGCAATCCTCGCCGCGACTTTGAATTACAAGAGGCCA
CCATTACTGATTCGCGTTACCTGGATGGCTTAAGCATTATTGTTGAAGCGCCGGAAGCCGGTTCGTTAGG
CATCGGTACGCCTGTGCTGTTCCGTGGTCTGGAAGTCGGTACGGTTACAGGAATGACGCTGGGGACATTG
TCAGATCGCGTGATGATTGCGATGCGCATCAGTAAACGCTATCAACACCTGGTGCGTAACAATTCCGTCT
TCTGGTTGGCATCGGGTTACAGTCTGGACTTTGGTCTGACGGGCGGCGTAGTGAAAACCGGCACCTTTAA
CCAGTTTATCCGTGGCGGCATCGCCTTCGCCACGCCTCCGGGTACGCCACTGGCACCGAAAGCCCAGGAA
GGCAAACACTTCCTGTTGCAGGAAAGTGAACCGAAAGAGTGGCGTGAATGGGGAACTGCGCTTCCCAAAT
AATGCCCACCTCGAGCAGATCCGGCTGCTAACAAAGCCCGAAAGGAAGCTGAGTTGGCTGCTGCCACCGC
TGAGCAATAACTAGCATAACCCCTTGGGGCCTCTAAACGGGTCTTGAGGGGTTTTTTGCTGAAAGGAGGA
ACTATATCCGGATAATTCTTGAAGACGAAAGGGCCTCGTGATACGCCTATTTTTATAGGTTAATGTCATG
ATAATAATGGTTTCTTAGACGTCAGGTGGCACTTTTCGGGGAAATGTGCGCGGAACCCCTATTTGTTTAT
TTTTCTAAATACATTCAAATATGTATCCGCTCATGAGACAATAACCCTGATAAATGCTTCAATAATATTG
AAAAAGGAAGAGTATGAGTATTCAACATTTCCGTGTCGCCCTTATTCCCTTTTTTGCGGCATTTTGCCTT
CCTGTTTTTGCTCACCCAGAAACGCTGGTGAAAGTAAAAGATGCTGAAGATCAGTTGGGTGCACGAGTGG
GTTACATCGAACTGGATCTCAACAGCGGTAAGATCCTTGAGAGTTTTCGCCCCGAAGAACGTTTTCCAAT
GATGAGCACTTTTAAAGTTCTGCTATGTGGCGCGGTATTATCCCGTGTTGACGCCGGGCAAGAGCAACTC
GGTCGCCGCATACACTATTCTCAGAATGACTTGGTTGAGTACTCACCAGTCACAGAAAAGCATCTTACGG
ATGGCATGACAGTAAGAGAATTATGCAGTGCTGCCATAACCATGAGTGATAACACTGCGGCCAACTTACT
TCTGACAACGATCGGAGGACCGAAGGAGCTAACCGCTTTTTTGCACAACATGGGGGATCATGTAACTCGC
CTTGATCGTTGGGAACCGGAGCTGAATGAAGCCATACCAAACGACGAGCGTGACACCACGATGCCTGCAG
CAATGGCAACAACGTTGCGCAAACTATTAACTGGCGAACTACTTACTCTAGCTTCCCGGCAACAATTAAT
AGACTGGATGGAGGCGGATAAAGTTGCAGGACCACTTCTGCGCTCGGCCCTTCCGGCTGGCTGGTTTATT
GCTGATAAATCTGGAGCCGGTGAGCGTGGGTCTCGCGGTATCATTGCAGCACTGGGGCCAGATGGTAAGC
CCTCCCGTATCGTAGTTATCTACACGACGGGGAGTCAGGCAACTATGGATGAACGAAATAGACAGATCGC
TGAGATAGGTGCCTCACTGATTAAGCATTGGTAACTGTCAGACCAAGTTTACTCATATATACTTTAGATT
GATTTAAAACTTCATTTTTAATTTAAAAGGATCTAGGTGAAGATCCTTTTTGATAATCTCATGACCAAAA
TCCCTTAACGTGAGTTTTCGTTCCACTGAGCGTCAGACCCCGTAGAAAAGATCAAAGGATCTTCTTGAGA
TCCTTTTTTTCTGCGCGTAATCTGCTGCTTGCAAACAAAAAAACCACCGCTACCAGCGGTGGTTTGTTTG
CCG
Features (pLannotate 1.2.2; 12 found; start..end, strand, type, name):
    696..835     -  misc_feature   bom: basis of mobility region from pBR322
    937..1128    -  CDS            rop: Rop protein, which maintains plasmids at low copy number; rop
   1145..1525    +  CDS            YPB1_ECOLX: Protein predicted: Swiss-Prot protein existence level 4. From Escherichia coli.
   1637..1655    +  promoter       T7 promoter: promoter for bacteriophage T7 RNA polymerase
   1687..1709    +  RBS            RBS: efficient ribosome binding site from bacteriophage T7 gene 10 (Olins and Rangwala, 1989)
   1717..2997    +  CDS            yebS: YEBS_ECOLI - Experimental evidence at protein level: Swiss-Prot protein existence level 1. Component of a transport pathway that contributes to membrane integrity. From Escherichia coli (strain K12).
   2969..5599    +  CDS            yebT: YEBT_ECOLI - Experimental evidence at protein level: Swiss-Prot protein existence level 1. Component of a transport pathway that contributes to membrane integrity (PubMed:27795327). May directly span the intermembrane space, facilitating the transport of substrates across the periplasm (Probable). From Escherichia coli (strain K12).
   5624..5673    +  CDS            SET1 (fragment): solubility-enhancement tag derived from T7 phage gene 10B
   5681..5728    +  terminator     T7 terminator: transcription terminator for bacteriophage T7 RNA polymerase
   5859..5963    +  promoter       AmpR promoter: bla
   5964..6824    +  CDS            AmpR: β-lactamase; bla; confers resistance to ampicillin, carbenicillin, and related antibiotics
   6995..510     +  rep_origin     ori (across the origin): high-copy-number ColE1/pMB1/pBR322/pUC origin of replication
