[The description below was written by a language model from this plasmid's Addgene catalogue record and pLannotate feature annotations shown in this document.]
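Description:
pBEL1866 is a bacterial expression plasmid built on the Novagen pET17b backbone and used for genetic complementation with the E. coli letAB (yebST) operon carrying a point mutation in LetB. The sequenced construct is about 7.1 kb. It replicates in E. coli from a ColE1/pMB1-type origin and is selected with ampicillin through the β-lactamase gene driven by its native bla promoter. The catalogue lists it as high copy, although the annotation also detects the pBR322-derived bom mobilisation region and a rop coding sequence, an element that normally restrains copy number in pBR322-type replicons.

The payload sits between a T7 promoter with the phage T7 gene 10 ribosome binding site and a T7 terminator. The letA (yebS) and letB (yebT) reading frames are annotated in the same orientation and overlap slightly, which suggests the two genes were cloned together in an operon-style arrangement rather than as separate cassettes. LetB carries the L595N substitution, while LetA has no recorded mutation. No epitope or purification tags are annotated. The short gene 10B-derived "SET1" fragment between letB and the terminator appears to be residual vector sequence rather than a deliberate fusion.

LetA and LetB are components of a transport pathway that contributes to membrane integrity. LetB is an MCE-family protein thought to span the periplasm and carry substrates between the membranes. According to the record, the plasmid is used to test whether the L595N variant can restore function in complementation assays, as part of a study of Ring6 in LetB. The host strain used for those assays is not stated.
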