Addgene plasmid #170415: pBEL1866
Purpose: Genetic complementation plasmid of LetAB with LetB mutant L595N
Depositing lab: Gira Bhabha & Damian Ekiert. Depositing organization: NYU Grossman School of Medicine. Publication: Role of Ring6 in the Function of the E. coli MCE Protein LetB. Vieni C, Coudray N, Isom GL, Bhabha G, Ekiert DC. J Mol Biol. 2022 Jan 22;434(7):167463. doi: 10.1016/j.jmb.2022.167463. PubMed 35077766.
Backbone
  Vector backbone: pET17b
  Backbone manufacturer: Novagen
  Backbone size w/o insert (bp): 3174
  Vector type: Bacterial Expression
Growth in bacteria
  Bacterial resistance: Ampicillin, 100 μg/mL
  Growth temperature: 37°C
  Growth strain: DH5alpha
  Copy number: High Copy
Gene/Insert
  Gene/Insert name: LetAB (alt name: yebST)
  Species: E. coli
  Mutation: LetA-LetB(L595N)
  Entrez Gene: letB (a.k.a. b1834, ECK1833, yebT); letA (a.k.a. b1833, ECK1832, yebS)
Terms and licenses: Academic/Nonprofit Terms; Industry Terms: Not Available to Industry
How to cite: pBEL1866 was a gift from Gira Bhabha & Damian Ekiert (Addgene plasmid # 170415 ; http://n2t.net/addgene:170415 ; RRID:Addgene_170415)
